Addgene plasmid #226744: pAG155
Purpose: CRISPRi guide RNA against TOMM20
Depositing lab: Jonathan Weissman. Depositing organization: Whitehead Institute for Biomedical Research. Publication: Triaging of alpha-helical proteins to the mitochondrial outer membrane by distinct chaperone machinery based on substrate topology. Muthukumar G, Stevens TA, Inglis AJ, Esantsi TK, Saunders RA, Schulte F, Voorhees RM, Guna A, Weissman JS. Mol Cell. 2024 Mar 21;84(6):1101-1119.e9. doi: 10.1016/j.molcel.2024.01.028. Epub 2024 Feb 29. PubMed 38428433.
Backbone
  Vector backbone: pCRISPRia-V2
  Vector type: Lentiviral
Growth in bacteria
  Bacterial resistance: Ampicillin, 100 μg/mL
  Growth temperature: 37°C
  Growth strain: NEB Stable
  Copy number: High Copy
Gene/Insert
  Gene/Insert name: TOMM20
  gRNA/shRNA sequence: GGCGGGCCAGGAACACAGAA
  Species: H. sapiens (human)
  Insert size (bp): 20
  Entrez Gene: TOMM20 (a.k.a. MAS20, MOM19, TOM20)
  Cloning method: Restriction Enzyme; 5′ cloning site Unknown (unknown if destroyed); 3′ cloning site Unknown (unknown if destroyed)
Terms and licenses: Academic/Nonprofit Terms; Industry Terms: Not Available to Industry
How to cite: pAG155 was a gift from Jonathan Weissman (Addgene plasmid # 226744 ; http://n2t.net/addgene:226744 ; RRID:Addgene_226744)
