[The description below was written by a language model from this plasmid's Addgene catalogue record and pLannotate feature annotations shown in this document.]
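Description:
pAG155 is a lentiviral single-guide RNA expression plasmid built on the pCRISPRia-V2 backbone. It carries a 20-nucleotide protospacer directed against human TOMM20 (also known as TOM20, MAS20 or MOM19), which encodes a mitochondrial outer membrane import receptor. It is intended for CRISPR interference, so it is used in cells that separately express a catalytically dead Cas9 repressor fusion; no Cas9 coding sequence appears in the feature table. In bacteria the plasmid replicates from a high-copy ColE1/pUC-type origin and is selected with ampicillin through the β-lactamase gene.

The viral portion has a third-generation layout. A CMV enhancer/promoter drives a truncated HIV-1 5' LTR to produce the genomic RNA, and this is followed by the Ψ packaging signal with a gag fragment, the RRE for Rev-dependent nuclear export, and the cPPT/CTS. A second truncated LTR, preceded by a nef-derived fragment, closes the transfer cassette. The guide sits upstream of an annotated fragment of the S. pyogenes tracrRNA, which corresponds to the sgRNA constant region. The annotation does not identify the promoter driving the guide, so the record does not state it. Downstream, an EF-1α promoter drives puromycin N-acetyltransferase followed by TagBFP, allowing transduced cells to be selected with puromycin and tracked by blue fluorescence; the element linking the two coding sequences is not annotated. A WPRE follows to enhance transcript expression. Two same-orientation loxP sites bracket the region from the guide scaffold through TagBFP, which would in principle permit Cre-mediated excision.

The associated work concerns the targeting of alpha-helical proteins to the mitochondrial outer membrane, which is consistent with using this construct to knock down TOMM20.
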