Features (pLannotate 1.2.2; 23 found; start..end, strand, type, name):
    293..526     +  misc_feature   RRE: The Rev response element (RRE) of HIV-1 allows for Rev-dependent mRNA export from the nucleus to the cytoplasm.
    903..1003    +  CDS            Rev (fragment): human immunodeficiency virus 1 (HIV-1) Rev protein; rev; enhances nuclear export of unspliced and incompletely spliced viral mRNAs
   1053..1170    +  misc_feature   cPPT/CTS: central polypurine tract and central termination sequence of HIV-1
   1423..1456    +  protein_bind   loxP: Cre-mediated recombination occurs in the 8-bp core sequence (GCATACAT). Cre recombinase
   1581..1648    +  misc_RNA       tracrRNA (fragment): trans-activating CRISPR RNA for the Streptococcus pyogenes CRISPR/Cas9 system
   1713..2884    +  promoter       EF-1α promoter: strong constitutive promoter for human elongation factor EF-1α
   2896..3492    +  CDS            PuroR: puromycin N-acetyltransferase; pac from Streptomyces alboniger; confers resistance to puromycin
   3568..4266    +  CDS            TagBFP: monomeric blue fluorescent protein mammalian codon-optimized
   4286..4319    +  protein_bind   loxP: Cre-mediated recombination occurs in the 8-bp core sequence (GCATACAT). Cre recombinase
   4352..4375    +  misc_feature   MCS (fragment): pBluescript multiple cloning site
   4375..4963    +  misc_feature   WPRE: woodchuck hepatitis virus posttranscriptional regulatory element
   4964..4983    +  misc_feature   MCS (fragment): pBluescript multiple cloning site
   4985..5485    +  CDS            nef (fragment): NEF_HV1LA - Experimental evidence at protein level: Swiss-Prot protein existence level 1. Extracellular Nef protein targets CD4(+) T-lymphocytes for apoptosis by interacting with CXCR4 surface receptors. From Human immunodeficiency virus type 1 group M subtype B (isolate Lai) (HIV-1).
   5492..5672    +  LTR            5' LTR (truncated): truncated 5' long terminal repeat (LTR) from HIV-1
   5734..6322    -  rep_origin     ori: high-copy-number ColE1/pMB1/pBR322/pUC origin of replication
   6493..7353    -  CDS            AmpR: β-lactamase; bla; confers resistance to ampicillin, carbenicillin, and related antibiotics
   7354..7458    -  promoter       AmpR promoter: bla
   7517..7569    -  misc_feature   bom (fragment): basis of mobility region from pBR322
   7724..8103    +  enhancer       CMV enhancer: human cytomegalovirus immediate early enhancer
   8104..8303    +  promoter       CMV promoter: human cytomegalovirus (CMV) immediate early promoter
   8321..8501    +  LTR            5' LTR (truncated): truncated 5' long terminal repeat (LTR) from HIV-1
   8548..8673    +  misc_feature   HIV-1 Ψ: packaging signal of human immunodeficiency virus type 1
   8657..118     +  CDS            HIV-1 gag (fragment) (across the origin): gag protein from human immunodeficiency virus 1; gag
>Addgene plasmid #226744 | pAG155 | addgene full sequence | sequence record 450279 | Addgene NGS Result
GAACTTAGATCATTATATAATACAGTAGCAACCCTCTATTGTGTGCATCAAAGGATAGAGATAAAAGACA
CCAAGGAAGCTTTAGACAAGATAGAGGAAGAGCAAAACAAAAGTAAGACCACCGCACAGCAAGCGGCCGG
CCGCTGATCTTCAGACCTGGAGGAGGAGATATGAGGGACAATTGGAGAAGTGAATTATATAAATATAAAG
TAGTAAAAATTGAACCATTAGGAGTAGCACCCACCAAGGCAAAGAGAAGAGTGGTGCAGAGAGAAAAAAG
AGCAGTGGGAATAGGAGCTTTGTTCCTTGGGTTCTTGGGAGCAGCAGGAAGCACTATGGGCGCAGCGTCA
ATGACGCTGACGGTACAGGCCAGACAATTATTGTCTGGTATAGTGCAGCAGCAGAACAATTTGCTGAGGG
CTATTGAGGCGCAACAGCATCTGTTGCAACTCACAGTCTGGGGCATCAAGCAGCTCCAGGCAAGAATCCT
GGCTGTGGAAAGATACCTAAAGGATCAACAGCTCCTGGGGATTTGGGGTTGCTCTGGAAAACTCATTTGC
ACCACTGCTGTGCCTTGGAATGCTAGTTGGAGTAATAAATCTCTGGAACAGATTTGGAATCACACGACCT
GGATGGAGTGGGACAGAGAAATTAACAATTACACAAGCTTAATACACTCCTTAATTGAAGAATCGCAAAA
CCAGCAAGAAAAGAATGAACAAGAATTATTGGAATTAGATAAATGGGCAAGTTTGTGGAATTGGTTTAAC
ATAACAAATTGGCTGTGGTATATAAAATTATTCATAATGATAGTAGGAGGCTTGGTAGGTTTAAGAATAG
TTTTTGCTGTACTTTCTATAGTGAATAGAGTTAGGCAGGGATATTCACCATTATCGTTTCAGACCCACCT
CCCAACCCCGAGGGGACCCGACAGGCCCGAAGGAATAGAAGAAGAAGGTGGAGAGAGAGACAGAGACAGA
TCCATTCGATTAGTGAACGGATCGGCACTGCGTGCGCCAATTCTGCAGACAAATGGCAGTATTCATCCAC
AATTTTAAAAGAAAAGGGGGGATTGGGGGGTACAGTGCAGGGGAAAGAATAGTAGACATAATAGCAACAG
ACATACAAACTAAAGAATTACAAAAACAAATTACAAAAATTCAAAATTTTCGGGTTTATTACAGGGACAG
CAGAGATCCAGTTTGGTTAGTACCGGGCCCGCTCTAGAGATCCGACGCGCCATCTCTAGGCCCGCGCCGG
CCCCCTCGCACGGACTTGTGGGAGAAGCTCGGCTACTCCCCTGCCCCGGTTAATTTGCATATAATATTTC
CTAGTAACTATAGAGGCTTAATGTGCGATAAAAGACAGATAATCTGTTCTTTTTAATACTAGCTACATTT
TACATGATAGGCTTGGATTTCTATAACTTCGTATAGCATACATTATACGAAGTTATAAACAGCACAAAAG
GAAACTCACCCTAACTGTAAAGTAATTGTGTGTTTTGAGACTATAAGTATCCCTTGGAGAACCACCTTGT
TGGGCGGGCCAGGAACACAGAAGTTTAAGAGCTAAGCTGGAAACAGCATAGCAAGTTTAAATAAGGCTAG
TCCGTTATCAACTTGAAAAAGTGGCACCGAGTCGGTGCTTTTTTTCTCGAGTACTAGGATCCATTAGGCG
GCCGCGTGGATAACCGTATTACCGCCATGCATGTGCCCGTCAGTGGGCAGAGCGCACATCGCCCACAGTC
CCCGAGAAGTTGGGGGGAGGGGTCGGCAATTGAACCGGTGCCTAGAGAAGGTGGCGCGGGGTAAACTGGG
AAAGTGATGTCGTGTACTGGCTCCGCCTTTTTCCCGAGGGTGGGGGAGAACCGTATATAAGTGCAGTAGT
CGCCGTGAACGTTCTTTTTCGCAACGGGTTTGCCGCCAGAACACAGGTAAGTGCCGTGTGTGGTTCCCGC
GGGCCTGGCCTCTTTACGGGTTATGGCCCTTGCGTGCCTTGAATTACTTCCACCTGGCTGCAGTACGTGA
TTCTTGATCCCGAGCTTCGGGTTGGAAGTGGGTGGGAGAGTTCGAGGCCTTGCGCTTAAGGAGCCCCTTC
GCCTCGTGCTTGAGTTGAGGCCTGGCCTGGGCGCTGGGGCCGCCGCGTGCGAATCTGGTGGCACCTTCGC
GCCTGTCTCGCTGCTTTCGATAAGTCTCTAGCCATTTAAAATTTTTGATGACCTGCTGCGACGCTTTTTT
TCTGGCAAGATAGTCTTGTAAATGCGGGCCAAGATCTGCACACTGGTATTTCGGTTTTTGGGGCCGCGGG
CGGCGACGGGGCCCGTGCGTCCCAGCGCACATGTTCGGCGAGGCGGGGCCTGCGAGCGCGGCCACCGAGA
ATCGGACGGGGGTAGTCTCAAGCTGGCCGGCCTGCTCTGGTGCCTGGCCTCGCGCCGCCGTGTATCGCCC
CGCCCTGGGCGGCAAGGCTGGCCCGGTCGGCACCAGTTGCGTGAGCGGAAAGATGGCCGCTTCCCGGCCC
TGCTGCAGGGAGCTCAAAATGGAGGACGCGGCGCTCGGGAGAGCGGGCGGGTGAGTCACCCACACAAAGG
AAAAGGGCCTTTCCGTCCTCAGCCGTCGCTTCATGTGACTCCACGGAGTACCGGGCGCCGTCCAGGCACC
TCGATTAGTTCTCGCGCTTTTGGAGTACGTCGTCTTTAGGTTGGGGGGAGGGGTTTTATGCGATGGAGTT
TCCCCACACTGAGTGGGTGGAGACTGAAGTTAGGCCAGCTTGGCACTTGATGTAATTCTCCTTGGAATTT
GCCCTTTTTGAGTTTGGATCTTGGTTCATTCTCAAGCCTCAGACAGTGGTTCAAAGTTTTTTTCTTCCAT
TTCAGGTGTCGTGAGCTAGCCCACCATGACCGAGTACAAGCCCACGGTGCGCCTCGCCACCCGCGACGAC
GTCCCCCGGGCCGTACGCACCCTCGCCGCCGCGTTCGCCGACTACCCCGCCACGCGCCACACCGTCGACC
CGGACCGCCACATCGAGCGGGTCACCGAGCTGCAAGAACTCTTCCTCACGCGCGTCGGGCTCGACATCGG
CAAGGTGTGGGTCGCGGACGACGGCGCCGCGGTGGCGGTCTGGACCACGCCGGAGAGCGTCGAAGCGGGG
GCGGTGTTCGCCGAGATCGGCCCGCGCATGGCCGAGTTGAGCGGTTCCCGGCTGGCCGCGCAGCAACAGA
TGGAAGGCCTCCTGGCGCCGCACCGGCCCAAGGAGCCCGCGTGGTTCCTGGCCACCGTCGGCGTCTCGCC
CGACCACCAGGGCAAGGGTCTGGGCAGCGCCGTCGTGCTCCCCGGAGTGGAGGCGGCCGAGCGCGCCGGG
GTGCCCGCCTTCCTGGAGACCTCCGCGCCCCGCAACCTCCCCTTCTACGAGCGGCTCGGCTTCACCGTCA
CCGCCGACGTCGAGGTGCCCGAAGGACCGCGCACCTGGTGCATGACCCGCAAGCCCGGTGCCGGATCGGG
AGAGGGCAGAGGAAGTCTGCTAACATGCGGTGACGTCGAGGAGAATCCTGGCCCACCGGTCGCCACCAGC
GAGCTGATTAAGGAGAACATGCACATGAAGCTGTACATGGAGGGCACCGTGGACAACCATCACTTCAAGT
GCACATCCGAGGGCGAAGGCAAGCCCTACGAGGGCACCCAGACCATGAGAATCAAGGTGGTCGAGGGCGG
CCCTCTCCCCTTCGCCTTCGACATCCTGGCTACTAGCTTCCTCTACGGCAGCAAGACCTTCATCAACCAC
ACCCAGGGCATCCCCGACTTCTTCAAGCAGTCCTTCCCTGAGGGCTTCACATGGGAGAGAGTCACCACAT
ACGAAGACGGGGGCGTGCTGACCGCTACCCAGGACACCAGCCTCCAGGACGGCTGCCTCATCTACAACGT
CAAGATCAGAGGGGTGAACTTCACATCCAACGGCCCTGTGATGCAGAAGAAAACACTCGGCTGGGAGGCC
TTCACCGAGACGCTGTACCCCGCTGACGGCGGCCTGGAAGGCAGAAACGACATGGCCCTGAAGCTCGTGG
GCGGGAGCCATCTGATCGCAAACATCAAGACCACATATAGATCCAAGAAACCCGCTAAGAACCTCAAGAT
GCCTGGCGTCTACTATGTGGACTACAGACTGGAAAGAATCAAGGAGGCCAACAACGAGACCTACGTCGAG
CAGCACGAGGTGGCAGTGGCCAGATACTGCGACCTCCCTAGCAAACTGGGGCACAAGCTTAATTAAGAAT
TCGTCGAGGGACCTAATAACTTCGTATAGCATACATTATACGAAGTTATACATGTTTAAGGGTTCCGGTT
CCACTAGGTACAATTCGATATCAAGCTTATCGATAATCAACCTCTGGATTACAAAATTTGTGAAAGATTG
ACTGGTATTCTTAACTATGTTGCTCCTTTTACGCTATGTGGATACGCTGCTTTAATGCCTTTGTATCATG
CTATTGCTTCCCGTATGGCTTTCATTTTCTCCTCCTTGTATAAATCCTGGTTGCTGTCTCTTTATGAGGA
GTTGTGGCCCGTTGTCAGGCAACGTGGCGTGGTGTGCACTGTGTTTGCTGACGCAACCCCCACTGGTTGG
GGCATTGCCACCACCTGTCAGCTCCTTTCCGGGACTTTCGCTTTCCCCCTCCCTATTGCCACGGCGGAAC
TCATCGCCGCCTGCCTTGCCCGCTGCTGGACAGGGGCTCGGCTGTTGGGCACTGACAATTCCGTGGTGTT
GTCGGGGAAATCATCGTCCTTTCCTTGGCTGCTCGCCTGTGTTGCCACCTGGATTCTGCGCGGGACGTCC
TTCTGCTACGTCCCTTCGGCCCTCAATCCAGCGGACCTTCCTTCCCGCGGCCTGCTGCCGGCTCTGCGGC
CTCTTCCGCGTCTTCGCCTTCGCCCTCAGACGAGTCGGATCTCCCTTTGGGCCGCCTCCCCGCATCGATA
CCGTCGACCTCGATCGAGACCTAGAAAAACATGGAGCAATCACAAGTAGCAATACAGCAGCTACCAATGC
TGATTGTGCCTGGCTAGAAGCACAAGAGGAGGAGGAGGTGGGTTTTCCAGTCACACCTCAGGTACCTTTA
AGACCAATGACTTACAAGGCAGCTGTAGATCTTAGCCACTTTTTAAAAGAAAAGGGGGGACTGGAAGGGC
TAATTCACTCCCAACGAAGACAAGATATCCTTGATCTGTGGATCTACCACACACAAGGCTACTTCCCTGA
TTGGCAGAACTACACACCAGGGCCAGGGATCAGATATCCACTGACCTTTGGATGGTGCTACAAGCTAGTA
CCAGTTGAGCAAGAGAAGGTAGAAGAAGCCAATGAAGGAGAGAACACCCGCTTGTTACACCCTGTGAGCC
TGCATGGGATGGATGACCCGGAGAGAGAAGTATTAGAGTGGAGGTTTGACAGCCGCCTAGCATTTCATCA
CATGGCCCGAGAGCTGCATCCGGACTGTACTGGGTCTCTCTGGTTAGACCAGATCTGAGCCTGGGAGCTC
TCTGGCTAACTAGGGAACCCACTGCTTAAGCCTCAATAAAGCTTGCCTTGAGTGCTTCAAGTAGTGTGTG
CCCGTCTGTTGTGTGACTCTGGTAACTAGAGATCCCTCAGACCCTTTTAGTCAGTGTGGAAAATCTCTAG
CAGCATGTGAGCAAAAGGCCAGCAAAAGGCCAGGAACCGTAAAAAGGCCGCGTTGCTGGCGTTTTTCCAT
AGGCTCCGCCCCCCTGACGAGCATCACAAAAATCGACGCTCAAGTCAGAGGTGGCGAAACCCGACAGGAC
TATAAAGATACCAGGCGTTTCCCCCTGGAAGCTCCCTCGTGCGCTCTCCTGTTCCGACCCTGCCGCTTAC
CGGATACCTGTCCGCCTTTCTCCCTTCGGGAAGCGTGGCGCTTTCTCATAGCTCACGCTGTAGGTATCTC
AGTTCGGTGTAGGTCGTTCGCTCCAAGCTGGGCTGTGTGCACGAACCCCCCGTTCAGCCCGACCGCTGCG
CCTTATCCGGTAACTATCGTCTTGAGTCCAACCCGGTAAGACACGACTTATCGCCACTGGCAGCAGCCAC
TGGTAACAGGATTAGCAGAGCGAGGTATGTAGGCGGTGCTACAGAGTTCTTGAAGTGGTGGCCTAACTAC
GGCTACACTAGAAGAACAGTATTTGGTATCTGCGCTCTGCTGAAGCCAGTTACCTTCGGAAAAAGAGTTG
GTAGCTCTTGATCCGGCAAACAAACCACCGCTGGTAGCGGTGGTTTTTTTGTTTGCAAGCAGCAGATTAC
GCGCAGAAAAAAAGGATCTCAAGAAGATCCTTTGATCTTTTCTACGGGGTCTGACGCTCAGTGGAACGAA
AACTCACGTTAAGGGATTTTGGTCATGAGATTATCAAAAAGGATCTTCACCTAGATCCTTTTAAATTAAA
AATGAAGTTTTAAATCAATCTAAAGTATATATGAGTAAACTTGGTCTGACAGTTACCAATGCTTAATCAG
TGAGGCACCTATCTCAGCGATCTGTCTATTTCGTTCATCCATAGTTGCCTGACTCCCCGTCGTGTAGATA
ACTACGATACGGGAGGGCTTACCATCTGGCCCCAGTGCTGCAATGATACCGCGAGACCCACGCTCACCGG
CTCCAGATTTATCAGCAATAAACCAGCCAGCCGGAAGGGCCGAGCGCAGAAGTGGTCCTGCAACTTTATC
CGCCTCCATCCAGTCTATTAATTGTTGCCGGGAAGCTAGAGTAAGTAGTTCGCCAGTTAATAGTTTGCGC
AACGTTGTTGCCATTGCTACAGGCATCGTGGTGTCACGCTCGTCGTTTGGTATGGCTTCATTCAGCTCCG
GTTCCCAACGATCAAGGCGAGTTACATGATCCCCCATGTTGTGCAAAAAAGCGGTTAGCTCCTTCGGTCC
TCCGATCGTTGTCAGAAGTAAGTTGGCCGCAGTGTTATCACTCATGGTTATGGCAGCACTGCATAATTCT
CTTACTGTCATGCCATCCGTAAGATGCTTTTCTGTGACTGGTGAGTACTCAACCAAGTCATTCTGAGAAT
AGTGTATGCGGCGACCGAGTTGCTCTTGCCCGGCGTCAATACGGGATAATACCGCGCCACATAGCAGAAC
TTTAAAAGTGCTCATCATTGGAAAACGTTCTTCGGGGCGAAAACTCTCAAGGATCTTACCGCTGTTGAGA
TCCAGTTCGATGTAACCCACTCGTGCACCCAACTGATCTTCAGCATCTTTTACTTTCACCAGCGTTTCTG
GGTGAGCAAAAACAGGAAGGCAAAATGCCGCAAAAAAGGGAATAAGGGCGACACGGAAATGTTGAATACT
CATACTCTTCCTTTTTCAATATTATTGAAGCATTTATCAGGGTTATTGTCTCATGAGCGGATACATATTT
GAATGTATTTAGAAAAATAAACAAATAGGGGTTCCGCGCACATTTCCCCGAAAAGTGCCACCTGACGTCG
ACGGATCGGGAGATCTCCCGATCCCCTATGGTGCACTCTCAGTACAATCTGCTCTGATGCCGCATAGTTA
AGCCAGTATCTGCTCCCTGCTTGTGTGTTGGAGGTCGCTGAGTAGTGCGCGAGCAAAATTTAAGCTACAA
CAAGGCAAGGCTTGACCGACAATTGCATGAAGAATCTGCTTAGGGTTAGGCGTTTTGCGCTGCTTCGCGA
TGTACGGGCCAGATATACGCGTTGACATTGATTATTGACTAGTTATTAATAGTAATCAATTACGGGGTCA
TTAGTTCATAGCCCATATATGGAGTTCCGCGTTACATAACTTACGGTAAATGGCCCGCCTGGCTGACCGC
CCAACGACCCCCGCCCATTGACGTCAATAATGACGTATGTTCCCATAGTAACGCCAATAGGGACTTTCCA
TTGACGTCAATGGGTGGAGTATTTACGGTAAACTGCCCACTTGGCAGTACATCAAGTGTATCATATGCCA
AGTACGCCCCCTATTGACGTCAATGACGGTAAATGGCCCGCCTGGCATTATGCCCAGTACATGACCTTAT
GGGACTTTCCTACTTGGCAGTACATCTACGTATTAGTCATCGCTATTACCATGGTGATGCGGTTTTGGCA
GTACATCAATGGGCGTGGATAGCGGTTTGACTCACGGGGATTTCCAAGTCTCCACCCCATTGACGTCAAT
GGGAGTTTGTTTTGGCACCAAAATCAACGGGACTTTCCAAAATGTCGTAACAACTCCGCCCCATTGACGC
AAATGGGCGGTAGGCGTGTACGGTGGGAGGTCTATATAAGCAGCGCGTTTTGCCTGTACTGGGTCTCTCT
GGTTAGACCAGATCTGAGCCTGGGAGCTCTCTGGCTAACTAGGGAACCCACTGCTTAAGCCTCAATAAAG
CTTGCCTTGAGTGCTTCAAGTAGTGTGTGCCCGTCTGTTGTGTGACTCTGGTAACTAGAGATCCCTCAGA
CCCTTTTAGTCAGTGTGGAAAATCTCTAGCAGTGGCGCCCGAACAGGGACTTGAAAGCGAAAGGGAAACC
AGAGGAGCTCTCTCGACGCAGGACTCGGCTTGCTGAAGCGCGCACGGCAAGAGGCGAGGGGCGGCGACTG
GTGAGTACGCCAAAAATTTTGACTAGCGGAGGCTAGAAGGAGAGAGATGGGTGCGAGAGCGTCAGTATTA
AGCGGGGGAGAATTAGATCGCGATGGGAAAAAATTCGGTTAAGGCCAGGGGGAAAGAAAAAATATAAATT
AAAACATATAGTATGGGCAAGCAGGGAGCTAGAACGATTCGCAGTTAATCCTGGCCTGTTAGAAACATCA
GAAGGCTGTAGACAAATACTGGGACAGCTACAACCATCCCTTCAGACAGGATCAGAA
